Addgene plasmid #226599: FUS LC 12S->N
Purpose: 12 serines to asparagines
Depositing lab: Nicolas Fawzi. Depositing organization: Brown University. Publication: Expanding the molecular grammar of polar residues and arginine in FUS phase separation. Wake N, Weng SL, Zheng T, Wang SH, Kirilenko V, Mittal J, Fawzi NL. Nat Chem Biol. 2025 Jul;21(7):1076-1088. doi: 10.1038/s41589-024-01828-6. Epub 2025 Feb 7. PubMed 39920231.
Backbone
  Vector backbone: RPIB
  Backbone size w/o insert (bp): 5223
  Total vector size (bp): 5780
  Vector type: Bacterial Expression
Growth in bacteria
  Bacterial resistance: Kanamycin, 50 μg/mL
  Growth temperature: 37°C
  Growth strain: DH5alpha
  Copy number: High Copy
Gene/Insert
  Gene/Insert name: FUS LC 12S->N
  Species: H. sapiens (human)
  Insert size (bp): 557
  Mutation: 12 serines to asparagine
  Entrez Gene: FUS (a.k.a. ALS6, ETM4, FUS1, HNRNPP2, POMP75, TLS, altFUS)
  Promoter: T7
  Tag / fusion protein: 6His (N terminal on backbone)
  Cloning method: Gene Synthesis
  Sequencing primers: 5′ NcoI; 3′ XhoI
Terms and licenses: Academic/Nonprofit Terms; Industry Terms: Not Available to Industry
Depositor comments: Please visit https://doi.org/10.1101/2024.02.15.580391 for bioRxiv preprint.
How to cite: FUS LC 12S->N was a gift from Nicolas Fawzi (Addgene plasmid # 226599 ; http://n2t.net/addgene:226599 ; RRID:Addgene_226599)
