[The description below was written by a language model from this plasmid's Addgene catalogue record and pLannotate feature annotations shown in this document.]
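Description:
FUS LC 12S->N is a bacterial expression plasmid of about 5.8 kb, built on a backbone recorded as RPIB, that encodes a mutant form of the low-complexity (LC) domain of human FUS in which twelve serines are replaced by asparagines. The roughly 560 bp insert was made by gene synthesis. The plasmid is selected with kanamycin through an aph(3')-Ia (KanR) gene and replicates from a ColE1/pMB1-type origin. The catalogue lists it as high copy, although the annotation also finds the pBR322 bom region and a rop gene, which normally moderates copy number. An f1 phage origin and several remnants of a tetracycline resistance gene are also annotated; these appear to be backbone leftovers rather than functional parts.

Expression follows the standard pET-style arrangement: a T7 promoter immediately followed by a lac operator, a T7 gene 10 ribosome binding site, and a T7 terminator, with a lacI gene under its own promoter carried on the plasmid. Transcription therefore requires a host supplying T7 RNA polymerase and is held off by Lac repressor until IPTG or lactose is added. An N-terminal 6xHis tag from the backbone lies upstream of the FUS coding segment for metal-affinity purification. The feature table also detects a second His-tag sequence and a short fragment of a T7 gene 10B solubility tag downstream of the insert; the record does not show whether these are translated, and the catalogue lists only the N-terminal tag.

The stated purpose and associated publication indicate use in producing recombinant variant protein to test how polar residues such as serine contribute to FUS phase separation.
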