Features (pLannotate 1.2.2; 20 found; start..end, strand, type, name):
    269..326     +  promoter       AmpR promoter (fragment): bla
    335..1150    -  CDS            KanR: aminoglycoside phosphotransferase; aph(3')-Ia; confers resistance to kanamycin in bacteria or G418 (Geneticin®) in eukaryotes
   1272..1860    +  rep_origin     ori: high-copy-number ColE1/pMB1/pBR322/pUC origin of replication
   2046..2185    -  misc_feature   bom: basis of mobility region from pBR322
   2287..2478    -  CDS            rop: Rop protein, which maintains plasmids at low copy number; rop
   2495..2875    +  CDS            YPB1_ECOLX: Protein predicted: Swiss-Prot protein existence level 4. From Escherichia coli.
   2947..3238    -  CDS            TcR (fragment): tetracycline efflux protein; tet; confers resistance to tetracycline
   3253..3274    -  protein_bind   CAP binding site: CAP binding activates transcription in the presence of cAMP. E. coli catabolite activator protein
   3287..4369    -  CDS            lacI: lac repressor; lacI; The lac repressor binds to the lac operator to inhibit transcription in E. coli. This inhibition can be relieved by adding lactose or isopropyl-β-D-thiogalactopyranoside (IPTG).
   4370..4447    -  promoter       lacI promoter: lacI
   4455..4734    -  CDS            TcR (fragment): tetracycline efflux protein; tet; confers resistance to tetracycline
   4756..4774    +  promoter       T7 promoter: promoter for bacteriophage T7 RNA polymerase
   4775..4799    +  protein_bind   lac operator: The lac repressor binds to the lac operator to inhibit transcription in E. coli. This inhibition can be relieved by adding lactose or isopropyl-β-D-thiogalactopyranoside (IPTG). lac repressor encoded by lacI
   4814..4836    +  RBS            RBS: efficient ribosome binding site from bacteriophage T7 gene 10 (Olins and Rangwala, 1989)
   4861..4878    +  CDS            7xHis (fragment): 6xHis affinity tag
   4900..5388    +  CDS            FUS (fragment): FUS_HUMAN - Also known as TLS. Experimental evidence at protein level: Swiss-Prot protein existence level 1. DNA/RNA-binding protein that plays a role in various cellular processes such as transcription regulation, RNA splicing, RNA transport, DNA repair and damage response (PubMed:27731383). Binds to nascent pre-mRNAs and acts as a molecular mediator between RNA polymerase II and U1 small nuclear ribonucleoprotein thereby coupling transcription and splicing (PubMed:26124092). Binds also its own pre- mRNA and autoregulates its expression; this autoregulation mechanism is mediated by non-sense-
   5398..5415    +  CDS            9xHis (fragment): 9xHis affinity tag
   5425..5474    +  CDS            SET1 (fragment): solubility-enhancement tag derived from T7 phage gene 10B
   5482..5529    +  terminator     T7 terminator: transcription terminator for bacteriophage T7 RNA polymerase
   5566..216     +  rep_origin     f1 ori (across the origin) (sequence partly withheld): f1 bacteriophage origin of replication; arrow indicates direction of (+) strand synthesis
>Addgene plasmid #226599 | FUS LC 12S->N | addgene full sequence | sequence record 450158 | Addgene NGS Result
[3 nt withheld, positions 1-3]
A
[49 nt withheld, positions 5-53]
CCTTTGACGTTGGAGTCCACGTTCTTT
[37 nt withheld, positions 81-117]
ACCCTATCTCGGTCTATTCTTTTGATTTATAAGGGATTTTGCCGATTTCGGCCTATTGGTTAAAAAATGA
GCTGATTTAACAAAAATTTAACGCGAATTTTAACAAAATATTAACGCTTACAATTTAGGTGGCACTTTTC
GGGGAAATGTGCGCGGAACCCCTATTTGTTTATTTTTCTAAATACATTCAAATATGTATCCGCTCATGAA
TTAATTCTTAGAAAAACTCATCGAGCATCAAATGAAACTGCAATTTATTCATATCAGGATTATCAATACC
ATATTTTTGAAAAAGCCGTTTCTGTAATGAAGGAGAAAACTCACCGAGGCAGTTCCATAGGATGGCAAGA
TCCTGGTATCGGTCTGCGATTCCGACTCGTCCAACATCAATACAACCTATTAATTTCCCCTCGTCAAAAA
TAAGGTTATCAAGTGAGAAATCACCATGAGTGACGACTGAATCCGGTGAGAATGGCAAAAGTTTATGCAT
TTCTTTCCAGACTTGTTCAACAGGCCAGCCATTACGCTCGTCATCAAAATCACTCGCATCAACCAAACCG
TTATTCATTCGTGATTGCGCCTGAGCGAGACGAAATACGCGATCGCTGTTAAAAGGACAATTACAAACAG
GAATCGAATGCAACCGGCGCAGGAACACTGCCAGCGCATCAACAATATTTTCACCTGAATCAGGATATTC
TTCTAATACCTGGAATGCTGTTTTCCCGGGGATCGCAGTGGTGAGTAACCATGCATCATCAGGAGTACGG
ATAAAATGCTTGATGGTCGGAAGAGGCATAAATTCCGTCAGCCAGTTTAGTCTGACCATCTCATCTGTAA
CATCATTGGCAACGCTACCTTTGCCATGTTTCAGAAACAACTCTGGCGCATCGGGCTTCCCATACAATCG
ATAGATTGTCGCACCTGATTGCCCGACATTATCGCGAGCCCATTTATACCCATATAAATCAGCATCCATG
TTGGAATTTAATCGCGGCCTAGAGCAAGACGTTTCCCGTTGAATATGGCTCATAACACCCCTTGTATTAC
TGTTTATGTAAGCAGACAGTTTTATTGTTCATGACCAAAATCCCTTAACGTGAGTTTTCGTTCCACTGAG
CGTCAGACCCCGTAGAAAAGATCAAAGGATCTTCTTGAGATCCTTTTTTTCTGCGCGTAATCTGCTGCTT
GCAAACAAAAAAACCACCGCTACCAGCGGTGGTTTGTTTGCCGGATCAAGAGCTACCAACTCTTTTTCCG
AAGGTAACTGGCTTCAGCAGAGCGCAGATACCAAATACTGTCCTTCTAGTGTAGCCGTAGTTAGGCCACC
ACTTCAAGAACTCTGTAGCACCGCCTACATACCTCGCTCTGCTAATCCTGTTACCAGTGGCTGCTGCCAG
TGGCGATAAGTCGTGTCTTACCGGGTTGGACTCAAGACGATAGTTACCGGATAAGGCGCAGCGGTCGGGC
TGAACGGGGGGTTCGTGCACACAGCCCAGCTTGGAGCGAACGACCTACACCGAACTGAGATACCTACAGC
GTGAGCTATGAGAAAGCGCCACGCTTCCCGAAGGGAGAAAGGCGGACAGGTATCCGGTAAGCGGCAGGGT
CGGAACAGGAGAGCGCACGAGGGAGCTTCCAGGGGGAAACGCCTGGTATCTTTATAGTCCTGTCGGGTTT
CGCCACCTCTGACTTGAGCGTCGATTTTTGTGATGCTCGTCAGGGGGGCGGAGCCTATGGAAAAACGCCA
GCAACGCGGCCTTTTTACGGTTCCTGGCCTTTTGCTGGCCTTTTGCTCACATGTTCTTTCCTGCGTTATC
CCCTGATTCTGTGGATAACCGTATTACCGCCTTTGAGTGAGCTGATACCGCTCGCCGCAGCCGAACGACC
GAGCGCAGCGAGTCAGTGAGCGAGGAAGCGGAAGAGCGCCTGATGCGGTATTTTCTCCTTACGCATCTGT
GCGGTATTTCACACCGCAATGGTGCACTCTCAGTACAATCTGCTCTGATGCCGCATAGTTAAGCCAGTAT
ACACTCCGCTATCGCTACGTGACTGGGTCATGGCTGCGCCCCGACACCCGCCAACACCCGCTGACGCGCC
CTGACGGGCTTGTCTGCTCCCGGCATCCGCTTACAGACAAGCTGTGACCGTCTCCGGGAGCTGCATGTGT
CAGAGGTTTTCACCGTCATCACCGAAACGCGCGAGGCAGCTGCGGTAAAGCTCATCAGCGTGGTCGTGAA
GCGATTCACAGATGTCTGCCTGTTCATCCGCGTCCAGCTCGTTGAGTTTCTCCAGAAGCGTTAATGTCTG
GCTTCTGATAAAGCGGGCCATGTTAAGGGCGGTTTTTTCCTGTTTGGTCACTGATGCCTCCGTGTAAGGG
GGATTTCTGTTCATGGGGGTAATGATACCGATGAAACGAGAGAGGATGCTCACGATACGGGTTACTGATG
ATGAACATGCCCGGTTACTGGAACGTTGTGAGGGTAAACAACTGGCGGTATGGATGCGGCGGGACCAGAG
AAAAATCACTCAGGGTCAATGCCAGCGCTTCGTTAATACAGATGTAGGTGTTCCACAGGGTAGCCAGCAG
CATCCTGCGATGCAGATCCGGAACATAATGGTGCAGGGCGCTGACTTCCGCGTTTCCAGACTTTACGAAA
CACGGAAACCGAAGACCATTCATGTTGTTGCTCAGGTCGCAGACGTTTTGCAGCAGCAGTCGCTTCACGT
TCGCTCGCGTATCGGTGATTCATTCTGCTAACCAGTAAGGCAACCCCGCCAGCCTAGCCGGGTCCTCAAC
GACAGGAGCACGATCATGCGCACCCGTGGGGCCGCCATGCCGGCGATAATGGCCTGCTTCTCGCCGAAAC
GTTTGGTGGCGGGACCAGTGACGAAGGCTTGAGCGAGGGCGTGCAAGATTCCGAATACCGCAAGCGACAG
GCCGATCATCGTCGCGCTCCAGCGAAAGCGGTCCTCGCCGAAAATGACCCAGAGCGCTGCCGGCACCTGT
CCTACGAGTTGCATGATAAAGAAGACAGTCATAAGTGCGGCGACGATAGTCATGCCCCGCGCCCACCGGA
AGGAGCTGACTGGGTTGAAGGCTCTCAAGGGCATCGGTCGAGATCCCGGTGCCTAATGAGTGAGCTAACT
TACATTAATTGCGTTGCGCTCACTGCCCGCTTTCCAGTCGGGAAACCTGTCGTGCCAGCTGCATTAATGA
ATCGGCCAACGCGCGGGGAGAGGCGGTTTGCGTATTGGGCGCCAGGGTGGTTTTTCTTTTCACCAGTGAG
ACGGGCAACAGCTGATTGCCCTTCACCGCCTGGCCCTGAGAGAGTTGCAGCAAGCGGTCCACGCTGGTTT
GCCCCAGCAGGCGAAAATCCTGTTTGATGGTGGTTAACGGCGGGATATAACATGAGCTGTCTTCGGTATC
GTCGTATCCCACTACCGAGATATCCGCACCAACGCGCAGCCCGGACTCGGTAATGGCGCGCATTGCGCCC
AGCGCCATCTGATCGTTGGCAACCAGCATCGCAGTGGGAACGATGCCCTCATTCAGCATTTGCATGGTTT
GTTGAAAACCGGACATGGCACTCCAGTCGCCTTCCCGTTCCGCTATCGGCTGAATTTGATTGCGAGTGAG
ATATTTATGCCAGCCAGCCAGACGCAGACGCGCCGAGACAGAACTTAATGGGCCCGCTAACAGCGCGATT
TGCTGGTGACCCAATGCGACCAGATGCTCCACGCCCAGTCGCGTACCGTCTTCATGGGAGAAAATAATAC
TGTTGATGGGTGTCTGGTCAGAGACATCAAGAAATAACGCCGGAACATTAGTGCAGGCAGCTTCCACAGC
AATGGCATCCTGGTCATCCAGCGGATAGTTAATGATCAGCCCACTGACGCGTTGCGCGAGAAGATTGTGC
ACCGCCGCTTTACAGGCTTCGACGCCGCTTCGTTCTACCATCGACACCACCACGCTGGCACCCAGTTGAT
CGGCGCGAGATTTAATCGCCGCGACAATTTGCGACGGCGCGTGCAGGGCCAGACTGGAGGTGGCAACGCC
AATCAGCAACGACTGTTTGCCCGCCAGTTGTTGTGCCACGCGGTTGGGAATGTAATTCAGCTCCGCCATC
GCCGCTTCCACTTTTTCCCGCGTTTTCGCAGAAACGTGGCTGGCCTGGTTCACCACGCGGGAAACGGTCT
GATAAGAGACACCGGCATACTCTGCGACATCGTATAACGTTACTGGTTTCACATTCACCACCCTGAATTG
ACTCTCTTCCGGGCGCTATCATGCCATACCGCGAAAGGTTTTGCGCCATTCGATGGTGTCCGGGATCTCG
ACGCTCTCCCTTATGCGACTCCTGCATTAGGAAGCAGCCCAGTAGTAGGTTGAGGCCGTTGAGCACCGCC
GCCGCAAGGAATGGTGCATGCAAGGAGATGGCGCCCAACAGTCCCCCGGCCACGGGGCCTGCCACCATAC
CCACGCCGAAACAAGCGCTCATGAGCCCGAAGTGGCGAGCCCGATCTTCCCCATCGGTGATGTCGGCGAT
ATAGGCGCCAGCAACCGCACCTGTGGCGCCGGTGATGCCGGCCACGATGCGTCCGGCGTAGAGGATCGAG
ATCTCGATCCCGCGAAATTAATACGACTCACTATAGGGGAATTGTGAGCGGATAACAATTCCCCTCTAGA
AATAATTTTGTTTAACTTTAAGAAGGAGATATACCATGGGCTCTGATAAAATTCATCACCATCACCATCA
CGAAAATCTTTATTTTCAAGGTATGGCTTCAAATGATTATACACAGCAAGCAACTCAATCTTACGGCGCG
TATCCGACCCAGCCGGGTCAGGGTTATAGCCAGCAATCAAATCAGCCGTATGGCCAACAAAGCTATTCTG
GTTATAGCCAAAACACGGACACCAATGGTTATGGCCAAAACAGCTACAGCAGCTATGGTCAGTCTCAGAA
CACCGGTTACGGCACCCAGAACACTCCGCAGGGCTACGGCTCCACCGGTGGTTATGGTAGCAATCAGAGC
TCCCAAAACAGTTACGGTCAGCAAAACAGCTACCCGGGTTACGGCCAACAGCCGGCTCCGTCCAACACGA
GCGGTTCTTACGGCTCCAGCAATCAGAATTCCAGCTACGGCCAGCCACAGAACGGTTCCTACAGCCAGCA
GCCGAGCTATGGTGGTCAACAACAATCGTACGGCCAGCAACAATCGTACAATCCGCCTCAGGGCTACGGC
CAGCAAAACCAGTATAACTCGTGACTCGAGCACCACCACCACCACCACTGAGATCCGGCTGCTAACAAAG
CCCGAAAGGAAGCTGAGTTGGCTGCTGCCACCGCTGAGCAATAACTAGCATAACCCCTTGGGGCCTCTAA
ACGGGTCTTGAGGGGTTTTTTGCTGAAAGGAGGAACTATATCCGGATTGGCGAATGGG
[124 nt withheld, positions 5566-5689]
C
[88 nt withheld, positions 5691-5778]
