>Addgene plasmid #226599 | FUS LC 12S->N | depositor partial sequence | sequence record 444542 | Insert
CCATGGGCTCTGATAAAATTCATCACCATCACCATCACGAAAATCTTTATTTTCAAGGTATGGCTTCAAA
TGATTATACACAGCAAGCAACTCAATCTTACGGCGCGTATCCGACCCAGCCGGGTCAGGGTTATAGCCAG
CAATCAAATCAGCCGTATGGCCAACAAAGCTATTCTGGTTATAGCCAAAACACGGACACCAATGGTTATG
GCCAAAACAGCTACAGCAGCTATGGTCAGTCTCAGAACACCGGTTACGGCACCCAGAACACTCCGCAGGG
CTACGGCTCCACCGGTGGTTATGGTAGCAATCAGAGCTCCCAAAACAGTTACGGTCAGCAAAACAGCTAC
CCGGGTTACGGCCAACAGCCGGCTCCGTCCAACACGAGCGGTTCTTACGGCTCCAGCAATCAGAATTCCA
GCTACGGCCAGCCACAGAACGGTTCCTACAGCCAGCAGCCGAGCTATGGTGGTCAACAACAATCGTACGG
CCAGCAACAATCGTACAATCCGCCTCAGGGCTACGGCCAGCAAAACCAGTATAACTCGTGACTCGAG
