>Addgene plasmid #226599 | FUS LC 12S->N | depositor partial sequence | sequence record 444724 | FUS LC 12S->N sequence 1320 bps
CCCTCTAGAAATAATTTTGTTTAACTTTAAGAAGGAGATATACCATGGGCTCTGATAAAATTCATCACCA
TCACCATCACGAAAATCTTTATTTTCAAGGTATGGCTTCAAATGATTATACACAGCAAGCAACTCAATCT
TACGGCGCGTATCCGACCCAGCCGGGTCAGGGTTATAGCCAGCAATCAAATCAGCCGTATGGCCAACAAA
GCTATTCTGGTTATAGCCAAAACACGGACACCAATGGTTATGGCCAAAACAGCTACAGCAGCTATGGTCA
GTCTCAGAACACCGGTTACGGCACCCAGAACACTCCGCAGGGCTACGGCTCCACCGGTGGTTATGGTAGC
AATCAGAGCTCCCAAAACAGTTACGGTCAGCAAAACAGCTACCCGGGTTACGGCCAACAGCCGGCTCCGT
CCAACACGAGCGGTTCTTACGGCTCCAGCAATCAGAATTCCAGCTACGGCCAGCCACAGAACGGTTCCTA
CAGCCAGCAGCCGAGCTATGGTGGTCAACAACAATCGTACGGCCAGCAACAATCGTACAATCCGCCTCAG
GGCTACGGCCAGCAAAACCAGTATAACTCGTGACTCGAGCACCACCACCACCACCACTGAGATCCGGCTG
CTAACAAAGCCCGAAAGGAAGCTGAGTTGGCTGCTGCCACCGCTGAGCAATAACTAGCATAACCCCTTGG
GGCCTCTAAACGGGTCTTGAGGGGTTTTTTGCTGAAAGGAGGAACTATATCCGGATTGGCGAATGGG
[124 nt withheld, positions 768-891]
C
[91 nt withheld, positions 893-983]
A
[49 nt withheld, positions 985-1033]
CCTTTGACGTTGGAGTCCACGTTCTTT
[37 nt withheld, positions 1061-1097]
ACCCTATCTCGGTCTATTCTTTTGATTTATAAGGGATTTTGCCGATTTCGGCCTATTGGTTAAAAAATGA
GCTGATTTAACAAAAATTTAACGCGAATTTTAACAAAATATTAACGCTTACAATTTAGGTGGCACTTTTC
GGGGAAATGTGCGCGGAACCCCTATTTGTTTATTTTTCTAAATACATTCAAATATGTATCCGCTCATGAA
TTAATTCTTAGAA
